>Addgene plasmid #179582 | pFREE2-SpCas9-sgRNA | addgene full sequence | sequence record 356882 | Addgene NGS Result
TTGTCAAGAAAACAGAAGTACAGACAGGCGGATTCTCCAAGGAGTCAATTTTACCAAAAAGAAATTCGGA
CAAGCTTATTGCTCGTAAAAAAGACTGGGATCCAAAAAAATATGGTGGTTTTGATAGTCCAACGGTAGCT
TATTCAGTCCTAGTGGTTGCTAAGGTGGAAAAAGGGAAATCGAAGAAGTTAAAATCCGTTAAAGAGTTAC
TAGGGATCACAATTATGGAAAGAAGTTCCTTTGAAAAAAATCCGATTGACTTTTTAGAAGCTAAAGGATA
TAAGGAAGTTAAAAAAGACTTAATCATTAAACTACCTAAATATAGTCTTTTTGAGTTAGAAAACGGTCGT
AAACGGATGCTGGCTAGTGCCGGAGAATTACAAAAAGGAAATGAGCTGGCTCTGCCAAGCAAATATGTGA
ATTTTTTATATTTAGCTAGTCATTATGAAAAGTTGAAGGGTAGTCCAGAAGATAACGAACAAAAACAATT
GTTTGTGGAGCAGCATAAGCATTATTTAGATGAGATTATTGAGCAAATCAGTGAATTTTCTAAGCGTGTT
ATTTTAGCAGATGCCAATTTAGATAAAGTTCTTAGTGCATATAACAAACATAGAGACAAACCAATACGTG
AACAAGCAGAAAATATTATTCATTTATTTACGTTGACGAATCTTGGAGCTCCCGCTGCTTTTAAATATTT
TGATACAACAATTGATCGTAAACGATATACGTCTACAAAAGAAGTTTTAGATGCCACTCTTATCCATCAA
TCCATCACTGGTCTTTATGAAACACGCATTGATTTGAGTCAGCTAGGAGGTGACTGAGATCCCATGTTAC
CGGTATCCTAGGCTGCTGCCACCGCTGAGCAATAACTAGCATAACCCCTTGGGGCCTCTAAACGGGTCTT
GAGGGGTTTTTTGCTGAAACCTCAGGCATTTGAGAAGCACACGGTCACACTGCTTCCGGTAGTCAATAAA
CCGGTATTGACGCCAACGGGTCACACGGGTACAGTGCTAGCAGAAACATATCCATGAAATCCCGCCCCGA
ATTCATATGTCTAGATTAGATAAAAGTAAAGTGATTAACAGCGCATTAGAGCTGCTTAATGAGGTCGGAA
TCGAAGGTTTAACAACCCGTAAACTCGCCCAGAAGCTAGGTGTAGAGCAGCCTACATTGTATTGGCATGT
AAAAAATAAGCGGGCTTTGCTCGACGCCTTAGCCATTGAGATGTTAGATAGGCACCATACTCACTTTTGC
CCTTTAGAAGGGGAAAGCTGGCAAGATTTTTTACGTAATAACGCTAAAAGTTTTAGATGTGCTTTACTAA
GTCATCGCGATGGAGCAAAAGTACATTTAGGTACACGGCCTACAGAAAAACAGTATGAAACTCTCGAAAA
TCAATTAGCCTTTTTATGCCAACAAGGTTTTTCACTAGAGAATGCATTATATGCACTCAGCGCTGTGGGG
CATTTTACTTTAGGTTGCGTATTGGAAGATCAAGAGCATCAAGTCGCTAAAGAAGAAAGGGAAACACCTA
CTACTGATAGTATGCCGCCATTATTACGACAAGCTATCGAATTATTTGATCACCAAGGTGCAGAGCCAGC
CTTCTTATTCGGCCTTGAATTGATCATATGCGGATTAGAAAAACAACTTAAATGTGAAAGTGGGTCTTAA
GCAATAGACATAAGCGGCTATTTAACGACCCTGCCCTGAACCGACGACAAGCTGACGACCGGGTCTCCGC
AAGTGGCACTTTTCGGGGAAATGTGCGCGGAACCCCTATTTGTTTATTTTTCTAAATACATTCAAATATG
TATCCGCTCATGAATTAATTCTTAGAAAAACTCATCGAGCATCAAATGAAACTGCAATTTATTCATATCA
GGATTATCAATACCATATTTTTGAAAAAGCCGTTTCTGTAATGAAGGAGAAAACTCACCGAGGCAGTTCC
ATAGGATGGCAAGATCCTGGTATCGGTCTGCGATTCCGACTCGTCCAACATCAATACAACCTATTAATTT
CCCCTCGTCAAAAATAAGGTTATCAAGTGAGAAATCACCATGAGTGACGACTGAATCCGGTGAGAATGGC
AAAAGTTTATGCATTTCTTTCCAGACTTGTTCAACAGGCCAGCCATTACGCTCGTCATCAAAATCACTCG
CATCAACCAAACCGTTATTCATTCGTGATTGCGCCTGAGCGAGACGAAATACGCGGTCGCTGTTAAAAGG
ACAATTACAAACAGGAATCGAATGCAACCGGCGCAGGAACACTGCCAGCGCATCAACAATATTTTCACCT
GAATCAGGATATTCTTCTAATACCTGGAATGCTGTTTTCCCGGGGATCGCAGTGGTGAGTAACCATGCAT
CATCAGGAGTACGGATAAAATGCTTGATGGTCGGAAGAGGCATAAATTCCGTCAGCCAGTTTAGTCTGAC
CATCTCATCTGTAACATCATTGGCAACGCTACCTTTGCCATGTTTCAGAAACAACTCTGGCGCATCGGGC
TTCCCATACAATCGATAGATTGTCGCACCTGATTGCCCGACATTATCGCGAGCCCATTTATACCCATATA
AATCAGCATCCATGTTGGAATTTAATCGCGGCCTAGAGCAAGACGTTTCCCGTTGAATATGGCTCATACT
CTTCCTTTTTCAATATTATTGAAGCATTTATCAGGGTTATTGTCTCATGAGCGGATACATATTTGAATGT
ATTTAGAAAAATAAACAAATAGGCATGCTAGCGCAGAAACGTCCTAGAAGATGCCAGGAGGATACTTAGC
AGAGAGACAATAAGGCCGGAGCGAAGCCGTTTTTCCATAGGCTCCGCCCCCCTGACGAACATCACGAAAT
CTGACGCTCAAATCAGTGGTGGCGAAACCCGACAGGACTATAAAGATACCAGGCGTTTCCCCCTGATGGC
TCCCTCTTGCGCTCTCCTGTTCCCGTCCTGCGGCGTCCGTGTTGTGGTGGAGGCTTTACCCAAATCACCA
CGTCCCGTTCCGTGTAGACAGTTCGCTCCAAGCTGGGCTGTGTGCAAGAACCCCCCGTTCAGCCCGACTG
CTGCGCCTTATCCGGTAACTATCATCTTGAGTCCAACCCGGAAAGACACGACAAAACGCCACTGGCAGCA
GCCATTGGTAACTGAGAATTAGTGGATTTAGATATCGAGAGTCTTGAAGTGGTGGCCTAACAGAGGCTAC
ACTGAAAGGACAGTATTTGGTATCTGCGCTCCACTAAAGCCAGTTACCAGGTTAAGCAGTTCCCCAACTG
ACTTAACCTTCGATCAAACCGCCTCCCCAGGCGGTTTTTTCGTTTACAGAGCAGGAGATTACGACGATCG
TAAAAGGATCTCAAGAAGATCCTTTACGGATTCCCGACACCATCACTCTAGATTTCAGTGCAATTTATCT
CTTCAAATGTAGCACCTGAAGTCAGCCCCATACGATATAAGTTGTAATTCTCATGTTAGTCATGCCCCGC
GCCCACCGGAAGGAGCTGACTGGGTTGAAGGCTCTCAAGGGCATCGGTCGAGATCCCGGTGCCTAATGAG
TGAGCTAACTTACATTAATTGCGTTGCGCACACCGACTAGCGAAAAAACCCCGCCGAAGCGGGGTTTTTT
GCGAAAAAAAGCACCGACTCGGTGCCACTTTTTCAAGTTGATAACGGACTAGCCTTATTTTAACTTGCTA
TGCTGTTTTGAATGGTTCCGCTAGCACTGTACCTAGGACTGAGCTAGCCGTCAAAAGCAGCGTATATACC
ACTGCAGTGGCCACAATTCAGCAAATTGTGAACATCATCACGTTCATCTTTCCCTGGTTGCCAATGGCCC
ATTTTCCTGTCAGTAACGAGAAGGTCGCGAATTCAGGCGCTTTTTAGACTGGTCGTGTTTTAGAGCTATG
CTGTTTTGAATGGTCCCAAAACTGCGGCGAGCGGTATCAGCTCACTCAAAGGGTTTTAGAGCTATGCTGT
TTTGAATGGTCCCAAAACAAAAAAAAACCCCGCCCCTGACAGGGCGGGGTTTTTTTTTTAATTAAAGTCT
GGTCCTCGAGTCTGGTTATAATCCCTATCAGTGATAGAGATTGACATCCCTATCAGTGATAGAGATACTG
AGCACAGAAGGAGATATACATGGATAAGAAATACTGAGCACTATCAGTGATAGAGATACTGAGCACAGAA
GGAGATATACATGGATAAGAAATACTCAATAGGCTTAGATATCGGCACAAATAGCGTCGGATGGGCGGTG
ATCACTGATGAATATAAGGTTCCGTCTAAAAAGTTCAAGGTTCTGGGAAATACAGACCGCCACAGTATCA
AAAAAAATCTTATAGGGGCTCTTTTATTTGACAGTGGAGAGACAGCGGAAGCGACTCGTCTCAAACGGAC
AGCTCGTAGAAGGTATACACGTCGGAAGAATCGTATTTGTTATCTACAGGAGATTTTTTCAAATGAGATG
GCGAAAGTAGATGATAGTTTCTTTCATCGACTTGAAGAGTCTTTTTTGGTGGAAGAAGACAAGAAGCATG
AACGTCATCCTATTTTTGGAAATATAGTAGATGAAGTTGCTTATCATGAGAAATATCCAACTATCTATCA
TCTGCGAAAAAAATTGGTAGATTCTACTGATAAAGCGGATTTGCGCTTAATCTATTTGGCCTTAGCGCAT
ATGATTAAGTTTCGTGGTCATTTTTTGATTGAGGGAGATTTAAATCCTGATAATAGTGATGTGGACAAAC
TATTTATCCAGTTGGTACAAACCTACAATCAATTATTTGAAGAAAACCCTATTAACGCAAGTGGAGTAGA
TGCTAAAGCGATTCTTTCTGCACGATTGAGTAAATCAAGACGATTAGAAAATCTCATTGCTCAGCTCCCC
GGTGAGAAGAAAAATGGCTTATTTGGGAATCTCATTGCTTTGTCATTGGGTTTGACCCCTAATTTTAAAT
CAAATTTTGATTTGGCAGAAGATGCTAAATTACAGCTTTCAAAAGATACTTACGATGATGATTTAGATAA
TTTATTGGCGCAAATTGGAGATCAATATGCTGATTTGTTTTTGGCAGCTAAGAATTTATCAGATGCTATT
TTACTTTCAGATATCCTAAGAGTAAATACTGAAATAACTAAGGCTCCCCTATCAGCTTCAATGATTAAAC
GCTACGATGAACATCATCAAGACTTGACTCTTTTAAAAGCTTTAGTTCGACAACAACTTCCAGAAAAGTA
TAAAGAAATCTTTTTTGATCAATCAAAAAACGGATATGCAGGTTATATTGATGGGGGAGCTAGCCAAGAA
GAATTTTATAAATTTATCAAACCAATTTTAGAAAAAATGGATGGTACTGAGGAATTATTGGTGAAACTAA
ATCGTGAAGATTTGCTGCGCAAGCAACGGACCTTTGACAACGGCTCTATTCCCCATCAAATTCACTTGGG
TGAGCTGCATGCTATTTTGAGAAGACAAGAAGACTTTTATCCATTTTTAAAAGACAATCGTGAGAAGATT
GAAAAAATCTTGACTTTTCGAATTCCTTATTATGTTGGTCCATTGGCGCGTGGCAATAGTCGTTTTGCAT
GGATGACTCGGAAGTCTGAAGAAACAATTACCCCATGGAATTTTGAAGAAGTTGTCGATAAAGGTGCTTC
AGCTCAATCATTTATTGAACGCATGACAAACTTTGATAAAAATCTTCCAAATGAAAAAGTACTACCAAAA
CATAGTTTGCTTTATGAGTATTTTACGGTTTATAACGAATTGACAAAGGTCAAATATGTTACTGAAGGAA
TGCGAAAACCAGCATTTCTTTCAGGTGAACAGAAGAAAGCCATTGTTGATTTACTCTTCAAAACAAATCG
AAAAGTAACCGTTAAGCAATTAAAAGAAGATTATTTCAAAAAAATAGAATGTTTTGATAGTGTTGAAATT
TCAGGAGTTGAAGATAGATTTAATGCTTCATTAGGTACCTACCATGATTTGCTAAAAATTATTAAAGATA
AAGATTTTTTGGATAATGAAGAAAATGAAGATATCTTAGAGGATATTGTTTTAACATTGACCTTATTTGA
AGATAGGGAGATGATTGAGGAAAGACTTAAAACATATGCTCACCTCTTTGATGATAAGGTGATGAAACAG
CTTAAACGTCGCCGTTATACTGGTTGGGGACGTTTGTCTCGAAAATTGATTAATGGTATTAGGGATAAGC
AATCTGGCAAAACAATATTAGATTTTTTGAAATCAGATGGTTTTGCCAATCGCAATTTTATGCAGCTGAT
CCATGATGATAGTTTGACATTTAAAGAAGACATTCAAAAAGCACAAGTGTCTGGACAAGGCGATAGTTTA
CATGAACATATTGCAAATTTAGCTGGTAGCCCTGCTATTAAAAAAGGTATTTTACAGACTGTAAAAGTTG
TTGATGAATTGGTCAAAGTAATGGGGCGGCATAAGCCAGAAAATATCGTTATTGAAATGGCACGTGAAAA
TCAGACAACTCAAAAGGGCCAGAAAAATTCGCGAGAGCGTATGAAACGAATCGAAGAAGGTATCAAAGAA
TTAGGAAGTCAGATTCTTAAAGAGCATCCTGTTGAAAATACTCAATTGCAAAATGAAAAGCTCTATCTCT
ATTATCTCCAAAATGGAAGAGACATGTATGTGGACCAAGAATTAGATATTAATCGTTTAAGTGATTATGA
TGTCGATCACATTGTTCCACAAAGTTTCCTTAAAGACGATTCAATAGACAATAAGGTCTTAACGCGTTCT
GATAAAAATCGTGGTAAATCGGATAACGTTCCAAGTGAAGAAGTAGTCAAAAAGATGAAAAACTATTGGA
GACAACTTCTAAACGCCAAGTTAATCACTCAACGTAAGTTTGATAATTTAACGAAAGCTGAACGTGGAGG
TTTGAGTGAACTTGATAAAGCTGGTTTTATCAAACGCCAATTGGTTGAAACTCGCCAAATCACTAAGCAT
GTGGCACAAATTTTGGATAGTCGCATGAATACTAAATACGATGAAAATGATAAACTTATTCGAGAGGTTA
AAGTGATTACCTTAAAATCTAAATTAGTTTCTGACTTCCGAAAAGATTTCCAATTCTATAAAGTACGTGA
GATTAACAATTACCATCATGCCCATGATGCGTATCTAAATGCCGTCGTTGGAACTGCTTTGATTAAGAAA
TATCCAAAACTTGAATCGGAGTTTGTCTATGGTGATTATAAAGTTTATGATGTTCGTAAAATGATTGCTA
AGTCTGAGCAAGAAATAGGCAAAGCAACCGCAAAATATTTCTTTTACTCTAATATCATGAACTTCTTCAA
AACAGAAATTACACTTGCAAATGGAGAGATTCGCAAACGCCCTCTAATCGAAACTAATGGGGAAACTGGA
GAAATTGTCTGGGATAAAGGGCGAGATTTTGCCACAGTGCGCAAAGTATTGTCCATGCCCCAAGTCAATA
Features (pLannotate 1.2.2; 18 found; start..end, strand, type, name):
    851..868     +  CDS            SET1 (fragment): solubility-enhancement tag derived from T7 phage gene 10B
    876..923     +  terminator     T7 terminator: transcription terminator for bacteriophage T7 RNA polymerase
   1057..1680    +  CDS            TetR: tetracycline repressor TetR; tetR from transposon Tn10; TetR binds to the tetracycline operator tetO to inhibit transcription. This inhibition can be relieved by adding tetracycline or doxycycline.
   1776..1833    +  promoter       AmpR promoter (fragment): bla
   1842..2657    -  CDS            KanR: aminoglycoside phosphotransferase; aph(3')-Ia; confers resistance to kanamycin in bacteria or G418 (Geneticin®) in eukaryotes
   2658..2749    -  promoter       AmpR promoter: bla
   2767..3402    -  rep_origin     ColA ori: Plasmids containing the ColA origin of replication can be propagated in E. coli cells that contain additional plasmids with compatible origins.
   3487..3551    -  CDS            TcR (fragment): tetracycline efflux protein; tet; confers resistance to tetracycline
   3566..3587    -  protein_bind   CAP binding site: CAP binding activates transcription in the presence of cAMP. E. coli catabolite activator protein
   3651..3729    -  misc_RNA       tracrRNA: trans-activating CRISPR RNA for the Streptococcus pyogenes CRISPR/Cas9 system
   3740..3764    -  promoter       J23119(SpeI) promoter (fragment): bacterial promoter (Registry of Standard Biological Parts BBa J23119) modified to end with an SpeI site
   3791..3906    +  promoter       rhaB promoter: promoter of the E. coli rhaBAD operon, conferring tight induction with L-rhamnose and repression with D-glucose in the presence of RhaR and RhaS (Giacalone et al., 2006)
   3907..3942    +  repeat_region  DR: direct repeat for the Streptococcus pyogenes CRISPR/Cas system
   3941..3970    -  rep_origin     RSF ori (fragment): Plasmids containing the RSF 1030 origin of replication can be propagated in E. coli cells that contain additional plasmids with compatible origins.
   3973..4008    +  repeat_region  DR: direct repeat for the Streptococcus pyogenes CRISPR/Cas system
   4082..4136    +  promoter       PLtetO-1 promoter (fragment): modified phage lambda PL promoter with tet operator sites (Lutz and Bujard, 1997)
   4171..4197    +  promoter       PLtetO-1 promoter (fragment): modified phage lambda PL promoter with tet operator sites (Lutz and Bujard, 1997)
   4211..827     +  CDS            Cas9 (across the origin): Cas9 (Csn1) endonuclease from the Streptococcus pyogenes Type II CRISPR/Cas system generates RNA-guided double strand breaks in DNA
