[The description below was written by a language model from this plasmid's Addgene catalogue record and pLannotate feature annotations shown in this document.]
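Description:
pFREE2-SpCas9-sgRNA is a 7,490 bp bacterial expression plasmid built on the pFREE backbone and designed for plasmid curing in E. coli: it expresses Streptococcus pyogenes Cas9 together with guide RNA directed against ColE1-type plasmids, so that cleavage of those replicons eliminates them from the cell. It is selected with kanamycin through an aph(3')-Ia KanR gene driven by a bla (AmpR) promoter. The annotated replication origin is ColA, which belongs to a different compatibility group from many common origins and so allows the plasmid to coexist with other plasmids. The catalogue lists it as high copy.

The Cas9 coding sequence spans the numbering origin of the circular record and lies downstream of PLtetO-1 promoter fragments, with a T7 terminator following it. A TetR gene on the same plasmid represses this promoter through its tet operator sites, and tetracycline-class inducers relieve that repression. The guide component appears in the native two-part format rather than as a fused single guide, despite the construct's name. An L-rhamnose-inducible rhaB promoter sits directly upstream of a minimal CRISPR array of two S. pyogenes direct repeats. These flank a short spacer that the annotation software matches to an RSF origin fragment, consistent with a spacer aimed at origin sequence. A tracrRNA is encoded separately on the opposite strand next to a J23119 constitutive promoter fragment. The short SET1, TcR and CAP binding site hits appear to be backbone remnants or incidental matches. The record does not state the exact spacer target or whether the plasmid also removes itself. The associated work concerns positive selection and gene-editing tool development, where removing helper or editing plasmids after use is useful.
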