Addgene plasmid #179582: pFREE2-SpCas9-sgRNA
Purpose: Expresses spCas9 and gRNA that targets ColE1 plasmids for curing
Depositing lab: Kevin Solomon. Depositing organization: University of Delaware. Publication: Repurposing the Homing Endonuclease I-SceI for Positive Selection and Development of Gene-Editing Technologies. Lee KZ, Mechikoff MA, Parasa MK, Rankin TJ, Pandolfi P, Fitzgerald KS, Hillman ET, Solomon KV. ACS Synth Biol. 2022 Jan 21;11(1):53-60. doi: 10.1021/acssynbio.1c00340. Epub 2022 Jan 10. PubMed 35007422.
Backbone
  Vector backbone: pFREE
  Total vector size (bp): 7490
  Vector type: Bacterial Expression
Growth in bacteria
  Bacterial resistance: Kanamycin, 50 μg/mL
  Growth temperature: 37°C
  Growth strain: DH5alpha
  Copy number: High Copy
Gene/Insert
  Gene/Insert name: Cas9
Terms and licenses: Academic/Nonprofit Terms; Industry Terms: Not Available to Industry
How to cite: pFREE2-SpCas9-sgRNA was a gift from Kevin Solomon (Addgene plasmid # 179582 ; http://n2t.net/addgene:179582 ; RRID:Addgene_179582)
